>Addgene plasmid #135605 | pSP64-H2B-GFP | addgene full sequence | sequence record 268886 | Addgene NGS Result
ACTTGGCACGGTGCCAAGTTTGAGGAGGGGTCTTGGCCCTGTGCCAAGTCCGCCATATTGAATTGGCATG
GTGCCAATAATGGCGGCCATATTGGCTATATGCCAGGATCAATATATAGGCAATATCCAATATGGCCCTA
TGCCAATATGGCTATTGGCCAGGTTCAATACTATGTATTGGCCCTATGCCATATAGTATTCCATATATGG
GTTTTCCTATTGACGTAGATAGCCCCTCCCAATGGGCGGTCCCATATACCATATATGGGGCTTCCTAATA
CCGCCCATAGCCACTCCCCCATTGACGTCAATGGTCTCTATATATGGTCTTTCCTATTGACGTCATATGG
GCGGTCCTATTGACGTATATGGCGCCTCCCCCATTGACGTCAATTACGGTAAATGGCCCGCCTGGCTCAA
TGCCCATTGACGTCAATAGGACCACCCACCATTGACGTCAATGGGATGGCTCATTGCCCATTCATATCCG
TTCTCACGCCCCCTATTGACGTCAATGACGGTAAATGGCCCACTTGGCAGTACATCAATATCTATTAATA
GTAACTTGGCAAGTACATTACTATTGGAAGTACGCCAGGGTACATTGGCAGTACTCCCATTGACGTCAAT
GGCGGTAAATGGCCCGCGATGGCTGCCAAGTACATCCCCATTGACGTCAATGGGGAGGGGCAATGACGCA
AATGGGCGTTCCATTGACGTAAATGGGCGGTAGGCGTGCCTAATGGGAGGTCTATATAAGCAATGCTCGT
TTAGGGAACCGCCATTCTGCCTGGGGACGTCGGAGCAAGCTTGATTTAGGTGACACTATAGAATACAAGC
TACTTGTTCTTTTTGCAGGATCCCATCGATTCGAATTCAAGGCCTCTCGAGCCTCTAGAACTATAGTGAG
TCGTATTACTCGACGGTACCGCCACCATGCCAGAGCCAGCGAAGTCTGCTCCCGCCCCGAAAAAGGGCTC
CAAGAAGGCGGTGACTAAGGCGCAGAAGAAAGGCGGCAAGAAGCGCAAGCGCAGCCGCAAGGAGAGCTAT
TCCATCTATGTGTACAAGGTTCTGAAGCAGGTCCACCCTGACACCGGCATTTCGTCCAAGGCCATGGGCA
TCATGAATTCGTTTGTGAACGACATTTTCGAGCGCATCGCAGGTGAGGCTTCCCGCCTGGCGCATTACAA
CAAGCGCTCGACCATCACCTCCAGGGAGATCCAGACGGCCGTGCGCCTGCTGCTGCCTGGGGAGTTGGCC
AAGCACGCCGTGTCCGAGGGTACTAAGGCCATCACCAAGTACACCAGCGCTAAGGATCCACCGGTCGCCA
CCATGGTGAGCAAGGGCGAGGAGCTGTTCACCGGGGTGGTGCCCATCCTGGTCGAGCTGGACGGCGACGT
AAACGGCCACAAGTTCAGCGTGTCCGGCGAGGGCGAGGGCGATGCCACCTACGGCAAGCTGACCCTGAAG
TTCATCTGCACCACCGGCAAGCTGCCCGTGCCCTGGCCCACCCTCGTGACCACCCTGACCTACGGCGTGC
AGTGCTTCAGCCGCTACCCCGACCACATGAAGCAGCACGACTTCTTCAAGTCCGCCATGCCCGAAGGCTA
CGTCCAGGAGCGCACCATCTTCTTCAAGGACGACGGCAACTACAAGACCCGCGCCGAGGTGAAGTTCGAG
GGCGACACCCTGGTGAACCGCATCGAGCTGAAGGGCATCGACTTCAAGGAGGACGGCAACATCCTGGGGC
ACAAGCTGGAGTACAACTACAACAGCCACAACGTCTATATCATGGCCGACAAGCAGAAGAACGGCATCAA
GGTGAACTTCAAGATCCGCCACAACATCGAGGACGGCAGCGTGCAGCTCGCCGACCACTACCAGCAGAAC
ACCCCCATCGGCGACGGCCCCGTGCTGCTGCCCGACAACCACTACCTGAGCACCCAGTCCGCCCTGAGCA
AAGACCCCAACGAGAAGCGCGATCACATGGTCCTGCTGGAGTTCGTGACCGCCGCCGGGATCACTCTCGG
CATGGACGAGCTGTACAAGTAAAGCGGCCCTAGAACTATAGTGAGTCGTATTACGTAGATCCAGACATGA
TAAGATACATTGATGAGTTTGGACAAACCACAACTAGAATGCAGTGAAAAAAATGCTTTATTTGTGAAAT
TTGTGATGCTATTGCTTTATTTGTAACCATTATAAGCTGCAATAAACAAGTTAACAACAACAATTGCATT
CATTTTATGTTTCAGGTTCAGGGGGAGGTGTGGGAGGTTTTTTAATTCGCGGCCGCGGCGCCAATGCATT
GGGCCCGGTACCCAGCTTTTGTTCCCTTTAGTGAGGGTTAATTGCGCGCTTGGCGTAATCATGGTCATAG
CTGTTTCCTGTGTGAAATTGTTATCCGCTCACAATTCCACACAACATACGAGCCGGGAGCATAAAGTGTA
AAGCCTGGGGTGCCTAATGAGTGAGCTAACTCACATTAATTGCGTTGCGCTCACTGCCCGCTTTCCAGTC
GGGAAACCTGTCGTGCCAGCTGCATTAATGAATCGGCCAACGCGCGGGGAGAGGCGGTTTGCGTATTGGG
CGCTCTTCCGCTTCCTCGCTCACTGACTCGCTGCGCTCGGTCGTTCGGCTGCGGCGAGCGGTATCAGCTC
ACTCAAAGGCGGTAATACGGTTATCCACAGAATCAGGGGATAACGCAGGAAAGAACATGTGAGCAAAAGG
CCAGCAAAAGGCCAGGAACCGTAAAAAGGCCGCGTTGCTGGCGTTTTTCCATAGGCTCCGCCCCCCTGAC
GAGCATCACAAAAATCGACGCTCAAGTCAGAGGTGGCGAAACCCGACAGGACTATAAAGATACCAGGCGT
TTCCCCCTGGAAGCTCCCTCGTGCGCTCTCCTGTTCCGACCCTGCCGCTTACCGGATACCTGTCCGCCTT
TCTCCCTTCGGGAAGCGTGGCGCTTTCTCATAGCTCACGCTGTAGGTATCTCAGTTCGGTGTAGGTCGTT
CGCTCCAAGCTGGGCTGTGTGCACGAACCCCCCGTTCAGCCCGACCGCTGCGCCTTATCCGGTAACTATC
GTCTTGAGTCCAACCCGGTAAGACACGACTTATCGCCACTGGCAGCAGCCACTGGTAACAGGATTAGCAG
AGCGAGGTATGTAGGCGGTGCTACAGAGTTCTTGAAGTGGTGGCCTAACTACGGCTACACTAGAAGAACA
GTATTTGGTATCTGCGCTCTGCTGAAGCCAGTTACCTTCGGAAAAAGAGTTGGTAGCTCTTGATCCGGCA
AACAAACCACCGCTGGTAGCGGTGGTTTTTTTGTTTGCAAGCAGCAGATTACGCGCAGAAAAAAAGGATC
TCAAGAAGATCCTTTGATCTTTTCTACGGGGTCTGACGCTCAGTGGAACGAAAACTCACGTTAAGGGATT
TTGGTCATGAGATTATCAAAAAGGATCTTCACCTAGATCCTTTTAAATTAAAAATGAAGTTTTAAATCAA
TCTAAAGTATATATGAGTAAACTTGGTCTGACAGTTACCAATGCTTAATCAGTGAGGCACCTATCTCAGC
GATCTGTCTATTTCGTTCATCCATAGTTGCCTGACTCCCCGTCGTGTAGATAACTACGATACGGGAGGGC
TTACCATCTGGCCCCAGTGCTGCAATGATACCGCGAGACCCACGCTCACCGGCTCCAGATTTATCAGCAA
TAAACCAGCCAGCCGGAAGGGCCGAGCGCAGAAGTGGTCCTGCAACTTTATCCGCCTCCATCCAGTCTAT
TAATTGTTGCCGGGAAGCTAGAGTAAGTAGTTCGCCAGTTAATAGTTTGCGCAACGTTGTTGCCATTGCT
ACAGGCATCGTGGTGTCACGCTCGTCGTTTGGTATGGCTTCATTCAGCTCCGGTTCCCAACGATCAAGGC
GAGTTACATGATCCCCCATGTTGTGCAAAAAAGCGGTTAGCTCCTTCGGTCCTCCGATCGTTGTCAGAAG
TAAGTTGGCCGCAGTGTTATCACTCATGGTTATGGCAGCACTGCATAATTCTCTTACTGTCATGCCATCC
GTAAGATGCTTTTCTGTGACTGGTGAGTACTCAACCAAGTCATTCTGAGAATAGTGTATGCGGCGACCGA
GTTGCTCTTGCCCGGCGTCAATACGGGATAATACCGCGCCACATAGCAGAACTTTAAAAGTGCTCATCAT
TGGAAAACGTTCTTCGGGGCGAAAACTCTCAAGGATCTTACCGCTGTTGAGATCCAGTTCGATGTAACCC
ACTCGTGCACCCAACTGATCTTCAGCATCTTTTACTTTCACCAGCGTTTCTGGGTGAGCAAAAACAGGAA
GGCAAAATGCCGCAAAAAAGGGAATAAGGGCGACACGGAAATGTTGAATACTCATACTCTTCCTTTTTCA
ATATTATTGAAGCATTTATCAGGGTTATTGTCTCATGAGCGGATACATATTTGAATGTATTTAGAAAAAT
AAACAAATAGGGGTTCCGCGCACATTTCCCCGAAAAGTGCCACCTAAATTGTAAGCGTTAATATTTTGTT
AAAATTCGCGTTAAATTTTTGTTAAATCAGCTCATTTTTTAACCAATAGGCCGAAATCGGCAAAATCCCT
TATAAATCAAAAGAATAGACCGAGATAGGGT
[37 nt withheld, positions 4652-4688]
AAAGAACGTGGACTCCAACGTCAAAGG
[49 nt withheld, positions 4716-4764]
T
[91 nt withheld, positions 4766-4856]
G
[124 nt withheld, positions 4858-4981]
CCCATTCGCCATTCAGGCTGCGCAACTGTTGGGAAGGGCGATCGGTGCGGGCCTCTTCGCTATTACGCCA
GTCGACCGCCAATTCAATATGGCGTATATGGACTCATGCCAATTCAATATGGTGGATCTGGACCTGTGCC
AATTCAATATGGCGTATATGGACTCGTGCCAATTCAATATGGTGGATCTGGACCCCAGCCAATTCAATAT
GGCGGACTTGGCACCATGCCAATTCAATATGGCGGACCTGGCACTGTGCCAACTGGGGAGGGGTCT
Features (pLannotate 1.2.2; 17 found; start..end, strand, type, name):
    814..832     +  promoter       SP6 promoter: promoter for bacteriophage SP6 RNA polymerase
    901..918     -  promoter       T7 promoter (fragment): promoter for bacteriophage T7 RNA polymerase
    937..1314    +  CDS            H2B: human histone H2B; HIST1H2BJ
   1333..2052    +  CDS            EGFP: the original enhanced GFP (Yang et al., 1996) mammalian codon-optimized
   2066..2083    -  promoter       T7 promoter (fragment): promoter for bacteriophage T7 RNA polymerase
   2088..2222    -  polyA_signal   SV40 poly(A) signal: SV40 polyadenylation signal
   2335..2353    -  promoter       T3 promoter: promoter for bacteriophage T3 RNA polymerase
   2398..2414    -  protein_bind   lac operator: The lac repressor binds to the lac operator to inhibit transcription in E. coli. This inhibition can be relieved by adding lactose or isopropyl-β-D-thiogalactopyranoside (IPTG). lac repressor encoded by lacI
   2422..2452    -  promoter       lac promoter: promoter for the E. coli lac operon
   2467..2488    -  protein_bind   CAP binding site: CAP binding activates transcription in the presence of cAMP. E. coli catabolite activator protein
   2501..2593    -  CDS            lacI (fragment): lac repressor; lacI; The lac repressor binds to the lac operator to inhibit transcription in E. coli. This inhibition can be relieved by adding lactose or isopropyl-β-D-thiogalactopyranoside (IPTG).
   2776..3364    -  rep_origin     ori: high-copy-number ColE1/pMB1/pBR322/pUC origin of replication
   3535..4395    -  CDS            AmpR: β-lactamase; bla; confers resistance to ampicillin, carbenicillin, and related antibiotics
   4396..4500    -  promoter       AmpR promoter: bla
   4553..4981    -  rep_origin     f1 ori (sequence partly withheld): f1 bacteriophage origin of replication; arrow indicates direction of (+) strand synthesis
   4986..5052    -  CDS            lacZα (fragment): LacZα fragment of β-galactosidase; lacZ fragment
   5059..779     +  promoter       CMV IE94 promoter (across the origin): enhancer/promoter region of simian cytomegalovirus major immediate early transcription unit IE94
