[The description below was written by a language model from this plasmid's Addgene catalogue record and pLannotate feature annotations shown in this document.]
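Description:
pSP64-H2B-GFP is a 5.3 kb template plasmid for in vitro transcription of mRNA encoding human histone H2B (HIST1H2BJ) fused at its C terminus to EGFP. It is maintained in E. coli as a high-copy plasmid through a ColE1/pUC-type origin and selected with ampicillin via the β-lactamase gene; an f1 origin is also present. The catalogue entry lists both the backbone and the promoter as unknown. The sequence annotation fills part of that gap: an SP6 RNA polymerase promoter sits in the sense orientation just upstream of the H2B-EGFP reading frame, consistent with the plasmid name and with SP6-driven synthesis of the fusion transcript.

The annotation also shows elements beyond a minimal SP6 transcription vector. A simian cytomegalovirus IE94 enhancer/promoter lies immediately upstream of the SP6 promoter in the same orientation, so the cassette could in principle also be transcribed directly in eukaryotic cells, although the record does not describe such a use. Downstream of EGFP the table places an SV40 polyadenylation signal, annotated on the opposite strand, followed by a reverse-facing T3 promoter. Short T7 promoter fragments flank the insert, and lac promoter/operator, lacI and lacZα remnants are carried over from the parental cloning vector. The insert was assembled by Gibson cloning.

The stated purpose is to produce H2B-GFP mRNA for microinjection into embryos of the sea urchin Strongylocentrotus purpuratus. Once translated, the fluorescent histone allows live visualization of histone H2B dynamics, and thus of chromatin, during early development.
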