Addgene plasmid #135605: pSP64-H2B-GFP
Purpose: Expression of H2B-GFP mRNA for microinjection to visualize Histone 2B protein dynamics in S. purpuratus
Depositing lab: Mamiko Yajima. Depositing organization: Brown University. Publication: An optogenetic approach to control protein localization during embryogenesis of the sea urchin. Uchida A, Yajima M. Dev Biol. 2018 Sep 1;441(1):19-30. doi: 10.1016/j.ydbio.2018.06.015. Epub 2018 Jun 26. PubMed 29958898.
Backbone
  Vector backbone: Unknown
  Vector type: In vitro transcription (mRNA synthesis)
Growth in bacteria
  Bacterial resistance: Ampicillin, 100 μg/mL
  Growth temperature: 37°C
  Growth strain: DH5alpha
  Copy number: High Copy
Gene/Insert
  Gene/Insert name: H2B-GFP
  Species: H. sapiens (human), Synthetic
  Promoter: Unknown
  Tag / fusion protein: GFP (C terminal on insert)
  Cloning method: Gibson Cloning
  Sequencing primers: 5′ Unknown
Terms and licenses: Academic/Nonprofit Terms; Industry Terms: Not Available to Industry
How to cite: pSP64-H2B-GFP was a gift from Mamiko Yajima (Addgene plasmid # 135605 ; http://n2t.net/addgene:135605 ; RRID:Addgene_135605)
